LOCUS       Exported 745 bp ds-DNA linear SYN 13-JUN-2021
DEFINITION  This plasmid was designed for screening purposes and may contain
            discrepancies relative to the current canonical GenBank version of
            the gene..
ACCESSION   .
VERSION     .
KEYWORDS    DCT.VV.Orf257
SOURCE      synthetic DNA construct
  ORGANISM  synthetic DNA construct
REFERENCE   1 (bases 1 to 745)
  AUTHORS   Tscharke DC, Karupiah G, Zhou J, Palmore T, Irvine KR, Haeryfar SM,
            Williams S, Sidney J, Sette A, Bennink JR, Yewdell JW
  TITLE     Identification of poxvirus CD8+ T cell determinants to enable
            rational design and characterization of smallpox vaccines.
  JOURNAL   J Exp Med. 2005 January 3; 201(1): 95–104.
  PUBMED    15623576
REFERENCE   2 (bases 1 to 745)
  AUTHORS   .
  TITLE     Direct Submission
  JOURNAL   Exported Jun 13, 2021 from SnapGene Server 1.1.58
            http://www.snapgene.com
FEATURES             Location/Qualifiers
     source          1..745
                     /organism="synthetic DNA construct"
                     /mol_type="other DNA"
     CDS             22..33
                     /codon_start=1
                     /product="WELQut protease recognition and cleavage site"
                     /label=WELQut site
                     /translation="WELQ"
ORIGIN
        1 cgaatttcca gctgaccacc atgggaatta caatggatga ggaagtgata tttgaaactc
       61 ctagagaatt aatatctatt aaacgaataa aagatattcc aagatcaaaa gacacgcacg
      121 tgtttgctgc gtgtataaca agtgacggat atccgttaat aggagctaga agaacttcat
      181 tcgcgttcca ggcgatatta tctcaacaaa attcagattc tatctttaga gtatccacta
      241 aactattacg gtttatgtac tacaatgaac taagagaaat ctttagacgg ttgagaaaag
      301 gttctatcaa caatatcgat cctcactttg aagagttaat attattgggt ggtaaactag
      361 ataaaaagga atctattaaa gattgtttaa gaagagaatt aaaagaggaa agtgatgaac
      421 gtataacagt aaaagaattc ggaaatgtaa ttctaaaact tacaacgcgc gataaattat
      481 ttaataaagt atatataggt tattgcatgg cgtgttttat taatcaatcg ttggaggatt
      541 tatcgcatac tagtatttac aatgtagaaa ttagaaagat taaatcatta aatgattgta
      601 ttaacgacga taaatacgaa tatctgtctt atatttataa tatgctagtt aatagtaaat
      661 gaacttttac gcaattcccg gggatccgaa taaagggtca agacaattct gcagatatcc
      721 agcacagtgg cggccgctcg agtct
//
