[The description below was written by a language model from this plasmid's Addgene catalogue record and the feature table of its GenBank file.]
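Description:
DCT.VV.Orf257 is a mammalian expression plasmid built on the Invitrogen pcDNA 3.1D V5-His-TOPO backbone (5514 bp without insert) and carrying a 642 bp open reading frame from vaccinia virus. The insert, VV.Orf257, is also listed as a predicted NTP phosphohydrolase and as VV_WR_114, and the record shows it flanked by BamHI sites that remain intact on both sides. The plasmid is maintained at high copy in E. coli under ampicillin selection, and a neomycin resistance marker allows G418 selection in mammalian cells. The catalogue fields do not name the promoter. A universal T7 primer is given for sequencing into the 5′ end of the insert, and the backbone name implies C-terminal V5 and His tags, but the record does not say whether the ORF is fused in frame to them.

The construct belongs to a library of vaccinia virus ORF clones made for screening, associated with work identifying poxvirus CD8+ T cell determinants to inform the design and characterisation of smallpox vaccines. The plasmid and insert names are specific to that library; the corresponding Copenhagen and WR strain ORF names are held in a supplementary spreadsheet. The depositors caution that the clone may differ from the canonical GenBank sequence, so the insert should be checked against quality-control sequencing data.

The sequence record held is a 745 bp partial read, not the full plasmid. Its only annotation is a short 12 bp match labelled as a WELQut protease site, which is probably an automated, incidental hit rather than a designed feature.
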