Addgene plasmid #12945: DCT.VV.Orf257
Purpose: This plasmid was designed for screening purposes and may contain discrepancies relative to the current canonical GenBank version of the gene.
Depositing lab: Jack Bennink & Jon Yewdell. Depositing organization: National Institute of Allergy and Infectious Diseases (NIAID). Publication: Identification of poxvirus CD8+ T cell determinants to enable rational design and characterization of smallpox vaccines. Tscharke DC, Karupiah G, Zhou J, Palmore T, Irvine KR, Haeryfar SM, Williams S, Sidney J, Sette A, Bennink JR, Yewdell JW. J Exp Med. 2005 January 3; 201(1): 95–104. 10.1084/jem.20041912 PubMed 15623576.
Backbone
  Vector backbone: pcDNA 3.1D V5-His-TOPO
  Backbone manufacturer: Invitrogen
  Backbone size w/o insert (bp): 5514
  Vector type: Mammalian Expression
  Selectable markers: Neomycin (select with G418)
Growth in bacteria
  Bacterial resistance: Ampicillin, 100 μg/mL
  Growth temperature: 37°C
  Growth strain: DH5alpha
  Copy number: High Copy
Gene/Insert
  Gene/Insert name: VV.Orf257 (alt names: predicted NTP phosphohydrolase; VV_WR_114)
  Species: Vaccinia Virus
  Insert size (bp): 642
  GenBank ID: 9791044
  Cloning method: Restriction Enzyme; 5′ cloning site BamHI (not destroyed); 3′ cloning site BamHI (not destroyed)
  Sequencing primers: 5′ Universal T7
Terms and licenses: Academic/Nonprofit Terms; Industry Terms: Not Available to Industry
Depositor comments: Please see the Vaccinia kit page ( https://www.addgene.org/vvorf/ ) for more information. The kit page contains the supplemental VVOrfData spreadsheet, which includes important information about this plasmid. The plasmid and insert names provided here relate only to this library. The name of the ORF (if present) in VACV strain Copenhagen and the name of the ORF (if annotated) in VACV strain WR sequence can be found in VVOrfData spreadsheet. Please note that the amino acid sequence given for each ORF in the spreadsheet may contain some errors. Additionally, changes from the expected sequence may be present in these plasmids. Please see Addgene's quality control sequence and sequencing notes in the VVOrfData spreadsheet before ordering this plasmid.
How to cite: DCT.VV.Orf257 was a gift from Jack Bennink & Jon Yewdell (Addgene plasmid # 12945 ; http://n2t.net/addgene:12945 ; RRID:Addgene_12945)
